>Addgene plasmid #73982 | CAG-EGFP-Otx2shRNA2 | addgene full sequence | sequence record 179995 | Addgene NGS Result
GGTCGACATTGATTATTGACTAGTTATTAATAGTAATCAATTACGGGGTCATTAGTTCATAGCCCATATA
TGGAGTTCCGCGTTACATAACTTACGGTAAATGGCCCGCCTGGCTGACCGCCCAACGACCCCCGCCCATT
GACGTCAATAATGACGTATGTTCCCATAGTAACGCCAATAGGGACTTTCCATTGACGTCAATGGGTGGAG
TATTTACGGTAAACTGCCCACTTGGCAGTACATCAAGTGTATCATATGCCAAGTACGCCCCCTATTGACG
TCAATGACGGTAAATGGCCCGCCTGGCATTATGCCCAGTACATGACCTTATGGGACTTTCCTACTTGGCA
GTACATCTACGTATTAGTCATCGCTATTACCATGGTCGAGGTGAGCCCCACGTTCTGCTTCACTCTCCCC
ATCTCCCCCCCCTCCCCACCCCCAATTTTGTATTTATTTATTTTTTAATTATTTTGTGCAGCGATGGGGG
CGGGGGGGGGGGGGGCGCGCGCCAGGCGGGGCGGGGCGGGGCGAGGGGCGGGGCGGGGCGAGGCGGAGAG
GTGCGGCGGCAGCCAATCAGAGCGGCGCGCTCCGAAAGTTTCCTTTTATGGCGAGGCGGCGGCGGCGGCG
GCCCTATAAAAAGCGAAGCGCGCGGCGGGCGGGAGTCGCTGCGTTGCCTTCGCCCCGTGCCCCGCTCCGC
GCCGCCTCGCGCCGCCCGCCCCGGCTCTGACTGACCGCGTTACTCCCACAGGTGAGCGGGCGGGACGGCC
CTTCTCCTCCGGGCTGTAATTAGCGCTTGGTTTAATGACGGCTCGTTTCTTTTCTGTGGCTGCGTGAAAG
CCTTAAAGGGCTCCGGGAGGGCCCTTTGTGCGGGGGGGAGCGGCTCGGGGGGTGCGTGCGTGTGTGTGTG
CGTGGGGAGCGCCGCGTGCGGCCCGCGCTGCCCGGCGGCTGTGAGCGCTGCGGGCGCGGCGCGGGGCTTT
GTGCGCTCCGCGTGTGCGCGAGGGGAGCGCGGCCGGGGGCGGTGCCCCGCGGTGCGGGGGGGCTGCGAGG
GGAACAAAGGCTGCGTGCGGGGTGTGTGCGTGGGGGGGTGAGCAGGGGGTGTGGGCGCGGCGGTCGGGCT
GTAACCCCCCCCTGCACCCCCCTCCCCGAGTTGCTGAGCACGGCCCGGCTTCGGGTGCGGGGCTCCGTGC
GGGGCGTGGCGCGGGGCTCGCCGTGCCGGGCGGGGGGTGGCGGCAGGTGGGGGTGCCGGGCGGGGCGGGG
CCGCCTCGGGCCGGGGAGGGCTCGGGGGAGGGGCGCGGCGGCCCCCGGAGCGCCGGCGGCTGTCGAGGCG
CGGCGAGCCGCAGCCATTGCCTTTTATGGTAATCGTGCGAGAGGGCGCAGGGACTTCCTTTGTCCCAAAT
CTGTGCGGAGCCGAAATCTGGGAGGCGCCGCCGCACCCCCTCTAGCGGGCGCGGGGCGAAGCGGTGCGGC
GCCGGCAGGAAGGAAATGGGCGGGGAGGGCCTTCGTGCGTCGCCGCGCCGCCGTCCCCTTCTCCCTCTCC
AGCCTCGGGGCTGTCCGCGGGGGGACGGCTGCCTTCGGGGGGGACGGGGCAGGGCGGGGTTCGGCTTCTG
GCGTGTGACCGGCGGCTCTAGAGCCTCTGCTAACCATGTTCATGCCTTCTTCTTTTTCCTACAGCTCCTG
GGCAACGTGCTGGTTATTGTGCTGTCTCATCATTTTGGCAAAGAATTCTGCAGTCGACGGTACCGCGGGC
CCGGGATCCACCGGTCGCCACCATGGTGAGCAAGGGCGAGGAGCTGTTCACCGGGGTGGTGCCCATCCTG
GTCGAGCTGGACGGCGACGTAAACGGCCACAAGTTCAGCGTGTCCGGCGAGGGCGAGGGCGATGCCACCT
ACGGCAAGCTGACCCTGAAGTTCATCTGCACCACCGGCAAGCTGCCCGTGCCCTGGCCCACCCTCGTGAC
CACCCTGACCTACGGCGTGCAGTGCTTCAGCCGCTACCCCGACCACATGAAGCAGCACGACTTCTTCAAG
TCCGCCATGCCCGAAGGCTACGTCCAGGAGCGCACCATCTTCTTCAAGGACGACGGCAACTACAAGACCC
GCGCCGAGGTGAAGTTCGAGGGCGACACCCTGGTGAACCGCATCGAGCTGAAGGGCATCGACTTCAAGGA
GGACGGCAACATCCTGGGGCACAAGCTGGAGTACAACTACAACAGCCACAACGTCTATATCATGGCCGAC
AAGCAGAAGAACGGCATCAAGGTGAACTTCAAGATCCGCCACAACATCGAGGACGGCAGCGTGCAGCTCG
CCGACCACTACCAGCAGAACACCCCCATCGGCGACGGCCCCGTGCTGCTGCCCGACAACCACTACCTGAG
CACCCAGTCCGCCCTGAGCAAAGACCCCAACGAGAAGCGCGATCACATGGTCCTGCTGGAGTTCGTGACC
GCCGCCGGGATCACTCTCGGCATGGACGAGCTGTACAAGTAAGCGGCCTGGAGGCTTGCTGAAGGCTGTA
TGCTGATAACCTGAAGCCTGAGTATAGTTTTGGCCACTGACTGACTATACTCACTTCAGGTTATCAGGAC
ACAAGGCCTGTTACTAGCACTCACATGGAACAAATGCGGCCGCACTCCTCAGGTGCAGGCTGCCTATCAG
AAGGTGGTGGCTGGTGTGGCCAATGCCCTGGCTCACAAATACCACTGAGATCTTTTTCCCTCTGCCAAAA
ATTATGGGGACATCATGAAGCCCCTTGAGCATCTGACTTCTGGCTAATAAAGGAAATTTATTTTCATTGC
AATAGTGTGTTGGAATTTTTTGTGTCTCTCACTCGGAAGGACATATGGGAGGGCAAATCATTTAAAACAT
CAGAATGAGTATTTGGTTTAGAGTTTGGCAACATATGCCCATATGCTGGCTGCCATGAACAAAGGTTGGC
TATAAAGAGGTCATCAGTATATGAAACAGCCCCCTGCTGTCCATTCCTTATTCCATAGAAAAGCCTTGAC
TTGAGGTTAGATTTTTTTTATATTTTGTTTTGTGTTATTTTTTTCTTTAACATCCCTAAAATTTTCCTTA
CATGTTTTACTAGCCAGATTTTTCCTCCTCTCCTGACTACTCCCAGTCATAGCTGTCCCTCTTCTCTTAT
GGAGATCCCTCGACCTGCAGCCCAAGCTTGGCGTAATCATGGTCATAGCTGTTTCCTGTGTGAAATTGTT
ATCCGCTCACAATTCCACACAACATACGAGCCGGAAGCATAAAGTGTAAAGCCTGGGGTGCCTAATGAGT
GAGCTAACTCACATTAATTGCGTTGCGCTCACTGCCCGCTTTCCAGTCGGGAAACCTGTCGTGCCAGCGG
ATCCGCATCTCAATTAGTCAGCAACCATAGTCCCGCCCCTAACTCCGCCCATCCCGCCCCTAACTCCGCC
CAGTTCCGCCCATTCTCCGCCCCATGGCTGACTAATTTTTTTTATTTATGCAGAGGCCGAGGCCGCCTCG
GCCTCTGAGCTATTCCAGAAGTAGTGAGGAGGCTTTTTTGGAGGCCTAGGCTTTTGCAAAAAGCTAACTT
GTTTATTGCAGCTTATAATGGTTACAAATAAAGCAATAGCATCACAAATTTCACAAATAAAGCATTTTTT
TCACTGCATTCTAGTTGTGGTTTGTCCAAACTCATCAATGTATCTTATCATGTCTGGATCCGCTGCATTA
ATGAATCGGCCAACGCGCGGGGAGAGGCGGTTTGCGTATTGGGCGCTCTTCCGCTTCCTCGCTCACTGAC
TCGCTGCGCTCGGTCGTTCGGCTGCGGCGAGCGGTATCAGCTCACTCAAAGGCGGTAATACGGTTATCCA
CAGAATCAGGGGATAACGCAGGAAAGAACATGTGAGCAAAAGGCCAGCAAAAGGCCAGGAACCGTAAAAA
GGCCGCGTTGCTGGCGTTTTTCCATAGGCTCCGCCCCCCTGACGAGCATCACAAAAATCGACGCTCAAGT
CAGAGGTGGCGAAACCCGACAGGACTATAAAGATACCAGGCGTTTCCCCCTGGAAGCTCCCTCGTGCGCT
CTCCTGTTCCGACCCTGCCGCTTACCGGATACCTGTCCGCCTTTCTCCCTTCGGGAAGCGTGGCGCTTTC
TCATAGCTCACGCTGTAGGTATCTCAGTTCGGTGTAGGTCGTTCGCTCCAAGCTGGGCTGTGTGCACGAA
CCCCCCGTTCAGCCCGACCGCTGCGCCTTATCCGGTAACTATCGTCTTGAGTCCAACCCGGTAAGACACG
ACTTATCGCCACTGGCAGCAGCCACTGGTAACAGGATTAGCAGAGCGAGGTATGTAGGCGGTGCTACAGA
GTTCTTGAAGTGGTGGCCTAACTACGGCTACACTAGAAGAACAGTATTTGGTATCTGCGCTCTGCTGAAG
CCAGTTACCTTCGGAAAAAGAGTTGGTAGCTCTTGATCCGGCAAACAAACCACCGCTGGTAGCGGTGGTT
TTTTTGTTTGCAAGCAGCAGATTACGCGCAGAAAAAAAGGATCTCAAGAAGATCCTTTGATCTTTTCTAC
GGGGTCTGACGCTCAGTGGAACGAAAACTCACGTTAAGGGATTTTGGTCATGAGATTATCAAAAAGGATC
TTCACCTAGATCCTTTTAAATTAAAAATGAAGTTTTAAATCAATCTAAAGTATATATGAGTAAACTTGGT
CTGACAGTTACCAATGCTTAATCAGTGAGGCACCTATCTCAGCGATCTGTCTATTTCGTTCATCCATAGT
TGCCTGACTCCCCGTCGTGTAGATAACTACGATACGGGAGGGCTTACCATCTGGCCCCAGTGCTGCAATG
ATACCGCGAGACCCACGCTCACCGGCTCCAGATTTATCAGCAATAAACCAGCCAGCCGGAAGGGCCGAGC
GCAGAAGTGGTCCTGCAACTTTATCCGCCTCCATCCAGTCTATTAATTGTTGCCGGGAAGCTAGAGTAAG
TAGTTCGCCAGTTAATAGTTTGCGCAACGTTGTTGCCATTGCTACAGGCATCGTGGTGTCACGCTCGTCG
TTTGGTATGGCTTCATTCAGCTCCGGTTCCCAACGATCAAGGCGAGTTACATGATCCCCCATGTTGTGCA
AAAAAGCGGTTAGCTCCTTCGGTCCTCCGATCGTTGTCAGAAGTAAGTTGGCCGCAGTGTTATCACTCAT
GGTTATGGCAGCACTGCATAATTCTCTTACTGTCATGCCATCCGTAAGATGCTTTTCTGTGACTGGTGAG
TACTCAACCAAGTCATTCTGAGAATAGTGTATGCGGCGACCGAGTTGCTCTTGCCCGGCGTCAATACGGG
ATAATACCGCGCCACATAGCAGAACTTTAAAAGTGCTCATCATTGGAAAACGTTCTTCGGGGCGAAAACT
CTCAAGGATCTTACCGCTGTTGAGATCCAGTTCGATGTAACCCACTCGTGCACCCAACTGATCTTCAGCA
TCTTTTACTTTCACCAGCGTTTCTGGGTGAGCAAAAACAGGAAGGCAAAATGCCGCAAAAAAGGGAATAA
GGGCGACACGGAAATGTTGAATACTCATACTCTTCCTTTTTCAATATTATTGAAGCATTTATCAGGGTTA
TTGTCTCATGAGCGGATACATATTTGAATGTATTTAGAAAAATAAACAAATAGGGGTTCCGCGCACATTT
CCCCGAAAAGTGCCACCTG
Features (pLannotate 1.2.2; 21 found; start..end, strand, type, name):
      5..384     +  enhancer       CMV enhancer: human cytomegalovirus immediate early enhancer
    386..661     +  promoter       chicken β-actin promoter: No description available
    662..1674    +  intron         chimeric intron: chimera between introns from chicken β-actin and rabbit β-globin
   1672..1728    +  CDS            HBB (fragment): HBB_LEPEU - Experimental evidence at protein level: Swiss-Prot protein existence level 1. Involved in oxygen transport from the lung to the various peripheral tissues. From Lepus europaeus (European hare).
   1723..1759    +  misc_feature   MCS (fragment): multiple cloning site
   1773..2492    +  CDS            EGFP: the original enhanced GFP (Yang et al., 1996) mammalian codon-optimized
   2498..2524    +  ncRNA          5' miR-155: sequence upstream of the precursor of mouse miR-155 microRNA (Uva et al., 2013) miRNA
   2588..2626    +  ncRNA          3' miR-155 (fragment): sequence downstream of the precursor of mouse miR-155 microRNA (Uva et al., 2013) miRNA
   2634..2705    +  CDS            HBB (fragment): HBB_PONPY - Experimental evidence at transcript level: Swiss-Prot protein existence level 2. Involved in oxygen transport from the lung to the various peripheral tissues. From Pongo pygmaeus (Bornean orangutan).
   2776..2831    +  polyA_signal   β-globin poly(A) signal: rabbit β-globin polyadenylation signal (Gil and Proudfoot, 1987)
   3216..3232    -  protein_bind   lac operator: The lac repressor binds to the lac operator to inhibit transcription in E. coli. This inhibition can be relieved by adding lactose or isopropyl-β-D-thiogalactopyranoside (IPTG). lac repressor encoded by lacI
   3240..3270    -  promoter       lac promoter: promoter for the E. coli lac operon
   3285..3306    -  protein_bind   CAP binding site: CAP binding activates transcription in the presence of cAMP. E. coli catabolite activator protein
   3319..3358    -  CDS            lacI (fragment): lac repressor; lacI; The lac repressor binds to the lac operator to inhibit transcription in E. coli. This inhibition can be relieved by adding lactose or isopropyl-β-D-thiogalactopyranoside (IPTG).
   3365..3387    +  promoter       SV40 promoter (fragment): SV40 enhancer and early promoter
   3411..3546    +  rep_origin     SV40 ori: SV40 origin of replication
   3566..3700    +  polyA_signal   SV40 poly(A) signal: SV40 polyadenylation signal
   3702..3756    -  CDS            lacI (fragment): lac repressor; lacI; The lac repressor binds to the lac operator to inhibit transcription in E. coli. This inhibition can be relieved by adding lactose or isopropyl-β-D-thiogalactopyranoside (IPTG).
   3939..4527    -  rep_origin     ori: high-copy-number ColE1/pMB1/pBR322/pUC origin of replication
   4698..5558    -  CDS            AmpR: β-lactamase; bla; confers resistance to ampicillin, carbenicillin, and related antibiotics
   5559..5663    -  promoter       AmpR promoter: bla
