[The description below was written by a language model from this plasmid's Addgene catalogue record and pLannotate feature annotations shown in this document.]
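Description:
CAG-EGFP-Otx2shRNA2 is a mammalian expression and RNAi plasmid of about 5.7 kb, built on the CAG-GFP backbone. It couples a fluorescent reporter to knockdown of mouse Otx2 within a single transcript. It is propagated in E. coli through a high-copy ColE1/pUC-type origin and selected with ampicillin via the AmpR (β-lactamase) gene and its own promoter. The backbone also carries an SV40 origin of replication with an adjacent SV40 poly(A) signal. Residual lac promoter/operator and lacI fragments are present as cloning-vector remnants with no evident role in the payload. No mammalian selection marker is annotated.

Expression is driven by the composite CAG promoter, annotated here as the CMV immediate-early enhancer, the chicken β-actin promoter and a chimeric β-actin/β-globin intron, which together give strong, broad Pol II transcription in vertebrate cells. This drives the EGFP coding sequence. Immediately downstream, in the 3′ UTR, lie flanking sequences from mouse miR-155 that bracket an unannotated gap where the Otx2-targeting hairpin sits, followed by the rabbit β-globin polyadenylation signal. Short "HBB" hits in the table most likely reflect β-globin-derived segments of the CAG cassette rather than expressed coding sequences. Because the shRNA is embedded in a microRNA scaffold, it is transcribed by Pol II along with EGFP and processed by the endogenous miRNA pathway, so green fluorescence marks the cells that express the knockdown cassette.

The associated publication concerns the gene regulatory network controlling rod versus bipolar cell fate in the vertebrate retina, so the construct presumably served for Otx2 loss-of-function with labelling of transfected retinal cells. The record does not state the delivery method.
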