Addgene plasmid #73982: CAG-EGFP-Otx2shRNA2
Purpose: Otx2 shRNA2 (based on mir155) was inserted into the 3'UTR of EGFP.
Depositing lab: Connie Cepko. Depositing organization: Harvard Medical School. Publication: A gene regulatory network controls the binary fate decision of rod and bipolar cells in the vertebrate retina. Wang S, Sengel C, Emerson MM, Cepko CL. Dev Cell. 2014 Sep 8;30(5):513-27. doi: 10.1016/j.devcel.2014.07.018. Epub 2014 Aug 21. PubMed 25155555.
Backbone
  Vector backbone: CAG-GFP
  Backbone manufacturer: Addgene (Plasmid #11150)
  Backbone size w/o insert (bp): 5552
  Total vector size (bp): 5685
  Vector type: Mammalian Expression, RNAi
Growth in bacteria
  Bacterial resistance: Ampicillin, 100 μg/mL
  Growth temperature: 37°C
  Growth strain: NEB Stable
  Copy number: Unknown
Gene/Insert
  Gene/Insert name: EGFP-Otx2-shRNA2
  gRNA/shRNA sequence: ataacctgaagcctgagtata
  Species: M. musculus (mouse)
  Promoter: CAG
  Cloning method: Unknown
  Sequencing primers: 5′ gttcggcttctggcgtgt; 3′ TTTTGGCAGAGGGAAAAAGA
Terms and licenses: Academic/Nonprofit Terms; Industry Terms: Not Available to Industry
How to cite: CAG-EGFP-Otx2shRNA2 was a gift from Connie Cepko (Addgene plasmid # 73982 ; http://n2t.net/addgene:73982 ; RRID:Addgene_73982)
